>Addgene plasmid #132065 | pDONR221_SLC30A6 | addgene full sequence | sequence record 262933 | Addgene NGS Result
CTTTCCTGCGTTATCCCCTGATTCTGTGGATAACCGTATTACCGCCTTTGAGTGAGCTGATACCGCTCGC
CGCAGCCGAACGACCGAGCGCAGCGAGTCAGTGAGCGAGGAAGCGGAAGAGCGCCCAATACGCAAACCGC
CTCTCCCCGCGCGTTGGCCGATTCATTAATGCAGCTGGCACGACAGGTTTCCCGACTGGAAAGCGGGCAG
TGAGCGCAACGCAATTAATACGCGTACCGCTAGCCAGGAAGAGTTTGTAGAAACGCAAAAAGGCCATCCG
TCAGGATGGCCTTCTGCTTAGTTTGATGCCTGGCAGTTTATGGCGGGCGTCCTGCCCGCCACCCTCCGGG
CCGTTGCTTCACAACGTTCAAATCCGCTCCCGGCGGATTTGTCCTACTCAGGAGAGCGTTCACCGACAAA
CAACAGATAAAACGAAAGGCCCAGTCTTCCGACTGAGCCTTTCGTTTTATTTGATGCCTGGCAGTTCCCT
ACTCTCGCGTTAACGCTAGCATGGATGTTTTCCCAGTCACGACGTTGTAAAACGACGGCCAGTCTTAAGC
TCGGGCCCCAAATAATGATTTTATTTTGACTGATAGTGACCTGTTCGTTGCAACACATTGATGAGCAATG
CTTTTTTATAATGCCAACTTTGTACAAAAAAGCAGGCTCCACCATGGGCACCATCCACCTGTTCAGGAAG
CCCCAGCGGAGCTTCTTCGGCAAGCTGCTGCGGGAGTTTAGACTGGTGGCCGCCGACCGGAGATCTTGGA
AGATCCTGCTGTTCGGCGTGATCAATCTGATCTGCACAGGCTTTCTGCTGATGTGGTGTAGCTCCACCAA
CAGCATCGCCCTGACCGCCTACACATATCTGACCATCTTCGATCTGTTTAGCCTGATGACATGCCTGATC
TCCTACTGGGTGACCCTGAGGAAGCCATCTCCCGTGTATAGCTTCGGCTTTGAGCGCCTGGAGGTGCTGG
CCGTGTTCGCATCTACCGTGCTGGCACAGCTGGGCGCCCTGTTCATCCTGAAGGAGAGCGCCGAGCGGTT
TCTGGAGCAGCCAGAGATCCACACAGGCAGACTGCTGGTGGGCACCTTCGTGGCCCTGTGCTTCAACCTG
TTTACAATGCTGTCTATCCGGAATAAGCCCTTCGCCTACGTGAGCGAGGCAGCATCTACCAGCTGGCTGC
AGGAGCACGTGGCAGACCTGTCCAGGTCTCTGTGCGGCATCATCCCTGGCCTGTCTAGCATCTTCCTGCC
TCGCATGAATCCATTTGTGCTGATCGACCTGGCAGGAGCCTTCGCCCTGTGCATCACATACATGCTGATC
GAGATCAACAATTATTTTGCCGTGGATACCGCCAGCGCCATCGCCATCGCCCTGATGACATTCGGCACCA
TGTACCCAATGAGCGTGTATTCCGGCAAGGTGCTGCTGCAGACCACACCCCCTCACGTGATCGGCCAGCT
GGACAAGCTGATCCGGGAGGTGTCCACACTGGATGGCGTGCTGGAGGTGAGAAACGAGCACTTCTGGACC
CTGGGATTTGGATCCCTGGCAGGATCTGTGCACGTGCGGATCAGGCGCGACGCCAACGAGCAGATGGTGC
TGGCCCACGTGACAAATAGACTGTACACCCTGGTGAGCACCCTGACAGTGCAGATCTTTAAGGACGATTG
GATCAGGCCCGCCCTGCTGTCCGGACCTGTGGCAGCCAACGTGCTGAATTTCTCTGATCACCACGTGATC
CCTATGCCACTGCTGAAGGGCACAGACGATCTGAATCCTGTGACCAGCACACCAGCCAAGCCCTCCTCTC
CACCCCCTGAGTTCTCCTTTAACACCCCAGGCAAGAACGTGAATCCCGTGATCCTGCTGAACACCCAGAC
ACGCCCTTACGGCTTTGGCCTGAATCACGGCCACACCCCATATAGCTCCATGCTGAACCAGGGACTGGGA
GTGCCAGGAATCGGAGCCACACAGGGCCTGAGGACAGGCTTCACCAATATCCCTTCCCGCTATGGCACCA
ACAATCGGATCGGCCAGCCCAGACCTGACCCAGCTTTCTTGTACAAAGTTGGCATTATAAGAAAGCATTG
CTTATCAATTTGTTGCAACGAACAGGTCACTATCAGTCAAAATAAAATCATTATTTGCCATCCAGCTGAT
ATCCCCTATAGTGAGTCGTATTACATGGTCATAGCTGTTTCCTGGCAGCTCTGGCCCGTGTCTCAAAATC
TCTGATGTTACATTGCACAAGATAAAAATATATCATCATGAACAATAAAACTGTCTGCTTACATAAACAG
TAATACAAGGGGTGTTATGAGCCATATTCAACGGGAAACGTCGAGGCCGCGATTAAATTCCAACATGGAT
GCTGATTTATATGGGTATAAATGGGCTCGCGATAATGTCGGGCAATCAGGTGCGACAATCTATCGCTTGT
ATGGGAAGCCCGATGCGCCAGAGTTGTTTCTGAAACATGGCAAAGGTAGCGTTGCCAATGATGTTACAGA
TGAGATGGTCAGACTAAACTGGCTGACGGAATTTATGCCTCTTCCGACCATCAAGCATTTTATCCGTACT
CCTGATGATGCATGGTTACTCACCACTGCGATCCCCGGAAAAACAGCATTCCAGGTATTAGAAGAATATC
CTGATTCAGGTGAAAATATTGTTGATGCGCTGGCAGTGTTCCTGCGCCGGTTGCATTCGATTCCTGTTTG
TAATTGTCCTTTTAACAGCGATCGCGTATTTCGTCTCGCTCAGGCGCAATCACGAATGAATAACGGTTTG
GTTGATGCGAGTGATTTTGATGACGAGCGTAATGGCTGGCCTGTTGAACAAGTCTGGAAAGAAATGCATA
AACTTTTGCCATTCTCACCGGATTCAGTCGTCACTCATGGTGATTTCTCACTTGATAACCTTATTTTTGA
CGAGGGGAAATTAATAGGTTGTATTGATGTTGGACGAGTCGGAATCGCAGACCGATACCAGGATCTTGCC
ATCCTATGGAACTGCCTCGGTGAGTTTTCTCCTTCATTACAGAAACGGCTTTTTCAAAAATATGGTATTG
ATAATCCTGATATGAATAAATTGCAGTTTCATTTGATGCTCGATGAGTTTTTCTAATCAGAATTGGTTAA
TTGGTTGTAACACTGGCAGAGCATTACGCTGACTTGACGGGACGGCGCAAGCTCATGACCAAAATCCCTT
AACGTGAGTTACGCGTCGTTCCACTGAGCGTCAGACCCCGTAGAAAAGATCAAAGGATCTTCTTGAGATC
CTTTTTTTCTGCGCGTAATCTGCTGCTTGCAAACAAAAAAACCACCGCTACCAGCGGTGGTTTGTTTGCC
GGATCAAGAGCTACCAACTCTTTTTCCGAAGGTAACTGGCTTCAGCAGAGCGCAGATACCAAATACTGTT
CTTCTAGTGTAGCCGTAGTTAGGCCACCACTTCAAGAACTCTGTAGCACCGCCTACATACCTCGCTCTGC
TAATCCTGTTACCAGTGGCTGCTGCCAGTGGCGATAAGTCGTGTCTTACCGGGTTGGACTCAAGACGATA
GTTACCGGATAAGGCGCAGCGGTCGGGCTGAACGGGGGGTTCGTGCACACAGCCCAGCTTGGAGCGAACG
ACCTACACCGAACTGAGATACCTACAGCGTGAGCTATGAGAAAGCGCCACGCTTCCCGAAGGGAGAAAGG
CGGACAGGTATCCGGTAAGCGGCAGGGTCGGAACAGGAGAGCGCACGAGGGAGCTTCCAGGGGGAAACGC
CTGGTATCTTTATAGTCCTGTCGGGTTTCGCCACCTCTGACTTGAGCGTCGATTTTTGTGATGCTCGTCA
GGGGGGCGGAGCCTATGGAAAAACGCCAGCAACGCGGCCTTTTTACGGTTCCTGGCCTTTTGCTGGCCTT
TTGCTCACATGTT
Features (pLannotate 1.2.2; 10 found; start..end, strand, type, name):
    121..213     +  CDS            lacI (fragment): lac repressor; lacI; The lac repressor binds to the lac operator to inhibit transcription in E. coli. This inhibition can be relieved by adding lactose or isopropyl-β-D-thiogalactopyranoside (IPTG).
    268..295     -  terminator     rrnB T2 terminator: transcription terminator T2 from the E. coli rrnB gene
    427..470     +  terminator     rrnB T1 terminator: Escherichia coli rrnB; transcription terminator T1 from the E. coli rrnB gene
    517..553     -  CDS            lacZα (fragment): LacZα fragment of β-galactosidase; lacZ fragment
    569..668     +  protein_bind   attL1: mutant version of attL; recombination site for the Gateway® LR reaction LR Clonase™
    674..2056    +  CDS            SLC30A6: ZNT6_HUMAN - Also known as ZNT6. Experimental evidence at protein level: Swiss-Prot protein existence level 1. Zinc-efflux transporter which allocates the cytoplasmic zinc to the trans-Golgi network (TGN) as well as the vesicular compartment. From Homo sapiens (Human).
   2058..2157    -  protein_bind   attL2: mutant version of attL; recombination site for the Gateway® LR reaction LR Clonase™
   2175..2193    -  promoter       T7 promoter: promoter for bacteriophage T7 RNA polymerase
   2327..3136    +  CDS            KanR: aminoglycoside phosphotransferase; aph(3')-Ia; confers resistance to kanamycin in bacteria or G418 (Geneticin®) in eukaryotes
   3283..3871    +  rep_origin     ori: high-copy-number ColE1/pMB1/pBR322/pUC origin of replication
