[The description below was written by a language model from this plasmid's Addgene catalogue record and pLannotate feature annotations shown in this document.]
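Description:
pDONR221_SLC30A6 is a Gateway entry clone built on the pDONR221 backbone, carrying a codon-optimized open reading frame for human SLC30A6 (also known as ZNT6). This protein is a zinc transporter annotated as moving cytoplasmic zinc into the trans-Golgi network and vesicular compartments. The sequenced plasmid is about 3.9 kb. It is propagated in E. coli through a high-copy ColE1/pUC-type origin and selected with kanamycin via the aph(3')-Ia KanR gene.

The 1,383 bp ORF is flanked by attL1 upstream and attL2 downstream. These are the recombination sites used in the Gateway LR reaction, so the coding sequence can be transferred directionally and in frame into any attR-containing destination vector. Although the catalogue lists the vector type as mammalian expression, the feature table shows no eukaryotic promoter, polyadenylation signal or epitope tag. Expression in mammalian cells therefore depends on the destination vector chosen. rrnB T1 and T2 transcription terminators lie upstream of the attL1 site and help insulate the insert from read-through transcription in bacteria. A T7 promoter sits just beyond attL2, oriented back toward the insert. The short lacI and lacZα fragments are backbone remnants with no evident function here, and M13 forward and reverse priming sites are recorded for sequence verification of the insert.

The plasmid belongs to a large consortium collection of solute carrier (SLC) transporter clones. It is intended as a standardized source for subcloning SLC30A6 into custom expression vectors for studies of transporter function and drug discovery.
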