Addgene plasmid #132065: pDONR221_SLC30A6
Purpose: Gateway entry clone with codon-optimized ORF sequence for subcloning into custom expression vectors
Depositing lab: RESOLUTE Consortium & Giulio Superti-Furga. Depositing organization: CeMM Research Center for Molecular Medicine. Publication: The RESOLUTE consortium: unlocking SLC transporters for drug discovery. Superti-Furga G, Lackner D, Wiedmer T, Ingles-Prieto A, Barbosa B, Girardi E, Goldmann U, Gurtl B, Klavins K, Klimek C, Lindinger S, Lineiro-Retes E, Muller AC, Onstein S, Redinger G, Reil D, Sedlyarov V, Wolf G, Crawford M, Everley R, ... Steppan CM. Nat Rev Drug Discov. 2020 Jul;19(7):429-430. doi: 10.1038/d41573-020-00056-6. PubMed 32265506.
Backbone
  Vector backbone: pDONR221
  Backbone manufacturer: Thermo Fisher Scientific
  Backbone size w/o insert (bp): 2550
  Vector type: Mammalian Expression
Growth in bacteria
  Bacterial resistance: Kanamycin, 50 μg/mL
  Growth temperature: 37°C
  Growth strain: Stbl3
  Copy number: High Copy
Gene/Insert
  Gene/Insert name: SLC30A6 (alt name: FLJ31101, ZNT6)
  Species: H. sapiens (human)
  Insert size (bp): 1383
  Entrez Gene: SLC30A6 (a.k.a. MST103, MSTP103, ZNT6)
  Cloning method: Gateway Cloning
  Sequencing primers: 5′ M13-fwd; 3′ M13-rev
Terms and licenses: Academic/Nonprofit Terms; Industry Terms
Depositor comments: For more information on the full Resolute plasmid collection, please see www.addgene.org/depositor-collections/re-solute/. Please provide your feedback on this plasmid to the RESOLUTE consortium by filling out their RESOLUTE repository feedback form: https://forms.office.com/Pages/ResponsePage.aspx?id=0e05yklzmkS7rjFGQL4N7z4feCLQvEJAmVcOCM_u885UN1JJRko0Ukg4TVQwNTZLOUxPQVJWT1NHUCQlQCN0PWcu
How to cite: pDONR221_SLC30A6 was a gift from RESOLUTE Consortium & Giulio Superti-Furga (Addgene plasmid # 132065 ; http://n2t.net/addgene:132065 ; RRID:Addgene_132065)
