>Addgene plasmid #132065 | pDONR221_SLC30A6 | depositor partial sequence | sequence record 253530 | Codon-optimized ORF of SLC30A6
ATGGGCACCATCCACCTGTTCAGGAAGCCCCAGCGGAGCTTCTTCGGCAAGCTGCTGCGGGAGTTTAGAC
TGGTGGCCGCCGACCGGAGATCTTGGAAGATCCTGCTGTTCGGCGTGATCAATCTGATCTGCACAGGCTT
TCTGCTGATGTGGTGTAGCTCCACCAACAGCATCGCCCTGACCGCCTACACATATCTGACCATCTTCGAT
CTGTTTAGCCTGATGACATGCCTGATCTCCTACTGGGTGACCCTGAGGAAGCCATCTCCCGTGTATAGCT
TCGGCTTTGAGCGCCTGGAGGTGCTGGCCGTGTTCGCATCTACCGTGCTGGCACAGCTGGGCGCCCTGTT
CATCCTGAAGGAGAGCGCCGAGCGGTTTCTGGAGCAGCCAGAGATCCACACAGGCAGACTGCTGGTGGGC
ACCTTCGTGGCCCTGTGCTTCAACCTGTTTACAATGCTGTCTATCCGGAATAAGCCCTTCGCCTACGTGA
GCGAGGCAGCATCTACCAGCTGGCTGCAGGAGCACGTGGCAGACCTGTCCAGGTCTCTGTGCGGCATCAT
CCCTGGCCTGTCTAGCATCTTCCTGCCTCGCATGAATCCATTTGTGCTGATCGACCTGGCAGGAGCCTTC
GCCCTGTGCATCACATACATGCTGATCGAGATCAACAATTATTTTGCCGTGGATACCGCCAGCGCCATCG
CCATCGCCCTGATGACATTCGGCACCATGTACCCAATGAGCGTGTATTCCGGCAAGGTGCTGCTGCAGAC
CACACCCCCTCACGTGATCGGCCAGCTGGACAAGCTGATCCGGGAGGTGTCCACACTGGATGGCGTGCTG
GAGGTGAGAAACGAGCACTTCTGGACCCTGGGATTTGGATCCCTGGCAGGATCTGTGCACGTGCGGATCA
GGCGCGACGCCAACGAGCAGATGGTGCTGGCCCACGTGACAAATAGACTGTACACCCTGGTGAGCACCCT
GACAGTGCAGATCTTTAAGGACGATTGGATCAGGCCCGCCCTGCTGTCCGGACCTGTGGCAGCCAACGTG
CTGAATTTCTCTGATCACCACGTGATCCCTATGCCACTGCTGAAGGGCACAGACGATCTGAATCCTGTGA
CCAGCACACCAGCCAAGCCCTCCTCTCCACCCCCTGAGTTCTCCTTTAACACCCCAGGCAAGAACGTGAA
TCCCGTGATCCTGCTGAACACCCAGACACGCCCTTACGGCTTTGGCCTGAATCACGGCCACACCCCATAT
AGCTCCATGCTGAACCAGGGACTGGGAGTGCCAGGAATCGGAGCCACACAGGGCCTGAGGACAGGCTTCA
CCAATATCCCTTCCCGCTATGGCACCAACAATCGGATCGGCCAGCCCAGACCT
